>Addgene plasmid #178110 | ATP1A1_G6_T804N_MTOR_E2419K_Dual_pegRNA | addgene full sequence | sequence record 350136 | Addgene NGS Result
GAGGGCCTATTTCCCATGATTCCTTCATATTTGCATATACGATACAAGGCTGTTAGAGAGATAATTAGAA
TTAATTTGACTGTAAACACAAAGATATTAGTACAAAATACGTGACGTAGAAAGTAATAATTTCTTGGGTA
GTTTGCAGTTTTAAAATTATGTTTTAAAATGGACTATCATATGCTTACCGTAACTTGAAAGTATTTCGAT
TTCTTGGCTTTATATATCTTGTGGAAAGGACGAAACACCGGACAGTGTCATGGCCGTGCGTTTTAGAGCT
AGAAATAGCAAGTTAAAATAAGGCTAGTCCGTTATCAACTTGAAAAAGTGGCACCGAGTCGGTGCAAGGC
TTTCAGCACGGCCATGACACTTTTTTTAAGCTTGGGCCGCTCGAGGTACCTCTCTACATATGACATGTGA
GCAAAAGGCCAGCAAAAGGCCAGGAACCGTAAAAAGGCCGCGTTGCTGGCGTTTTTCCATAGGCTCCGCC
CCCCTGACGAGCATCACAAAAATCGACGCTCAAGTCAGAGGTGGCGAAACCCGACAGGACTATAAAGATA
CCAGGCGTTTCCCCCTGGAAGCTCCCTCGTGCGCTCTCCTGTTCCGACCCTGCCGCTTACCGGATACCTG
TCCGCCTTTCTCCCTTCGGGAAGCGTGGCGCTTTCTCATAGCTCACGCTGTAGGTATCTCAGTTCGGTGT
AGGTCGTTCGCTCCAAGCTGGGCTGTGTGCACGAACCCCCCGTTCAGCCCGACCGCTGCGCCTTATCCGG
TAACTATCGTCTTGAGTCCAACCCGGTAAGACACGACTTATCGCCACTGGCAGCAGCCACTGGTAACAGG
ATTAGCAGAGCGAGGTATGTAGGCGGTGCTACAGAGTTCTTGAAGTGGTGGCCTAACTACGGCTACACTA
GAAGAACAGTATTTGGTATCTGCGCTCTGCTGAAGCCAGTTACCTTCGGAAAAAGAGTTGGTAGCTCTTG
ATCCGGCAAACAAACCACCGCTGGTAGCGGTGGTTTTTTTGTTTGCAAGCAGCAGATTACGCGCAGAAAA
AAAGGATCTCAAGAAGATCCTTTGATCTTTTCTACGGGGTCTGACGCTCAGTGGAACGAAAACTCACGTT
AAGGGATTTTGGTCATGAGATTATCAAAAAGGATCTTCACCTAGATCCTTTTAAATTAAAAATGAAGTTT
TAAATCAATCTAAAGTATATATGAGTAAACTTGGTCTGACAGTTACCAATGCTTAATCAGTGAGGCACCT
ATCTCAGCGATCTGTCTATTTCGTTCATCCATAGTTGCCTGACTCCCCGTCGTGTAGATAACTACGATAC
GGGAGGGCTTACCATCTGGCCCCAGTGCTGCAATGATACCGCGAGATCCACGCTCACCGGCTCCAGATTT
ATCAGCAATAAACCAGCCAGCCGGAAGGGCCGAGCGCAGAAGTGGTCCTGCAACTTTATCCGCCTCCATC
CAGTCTATTAATTGTTGCCGGGAAGCTAGAGTAAGTAGTTCGCCAGTTAATAGTTTGCGCAACGTTGTTG
CCATTGCTACAGGCATCGTGGTGTCACGCTCGTCGTTTGGTATGGCTTCATTCAGCTCCGGTTCCCAACG
ATCAAGGCGAGTTACATGATCCCCCATGTTGTGCAAAAAAGCGGTTAGCTCCTTCGGTCCTCCGATCGTT
GTCAGAAGTAAGTTGGCCGCAGTGTTATCACTCATGGTTATGGCAGCACTGCATAATTCTCTTACTGTCA
TGCCATCCGTAAGATGCTTTTCTGTGACTGGTGAGTACTCAACCAAGTCATTCTGAGAATAGTGTATGCG
GCGACCGAGTTGCTCTTGCCCGGCGTCAATACGGGATAATACCGCGCCACATAGCAGAACTTTAAAAGTG
CTCATCATTGGAAAACGTTCTTCGGGGCGAAAACTCTCAAGGATCTTACCGCTGTTGAGATCCAGTTCGA
TGTAACCCACTCGTGCACCCAACTGATCTTCAGCATCTTTTACTTTCACCAGCGTTTCTGGGTGAGCAAA
AACAGGAAGGCAAAATGCCGCAAAAAAGGGAATAAGGGCGACACGGAAATGTTGAATACTCATACTCTTC
CTTTTTCAATATTATTGAAGCATTTATCAGGGTTATTGTCTCATGAGCGGATACATATTTGAATGTATTT
AGAAAAATAAACAAATAGGGGTTCCGCGCACATTTCCCCGAAAAGTGCCACCTGACGTCGCTAGCTGTAC
ATACCAAGGTCGGGCAGGAAGAGGGCCTATTTCCCATGATTCCTTCATATTTGCATATACGATACAAGGC
TGTTAGAGAGATAATTAGAATTAATTTGACTGTAAACACAAAGATATTAGTACAAAATACGTGACGTAGA
AAGTAATAATTTCTTGGGTAGTTTGCAGTTTTAAAATTATGTTTTAAAATGGACTATCATATGCTTACCG
TAACTTGAAAGTATTTCGATTTCTTGGCTTTATATATCTTGTGGAAAGGACGAAACACCGCAAACATTCC
ACTACCACTGTTTTAGAGCTAGAAATAGCAAGTTAAAATAAGGCTAGTCCGTTATCAACTTGAAAAAGTG
GCACCGAGTCGGTGCGACATTCCCCAGAGGTAGTGGAATGTTTTTTTAAGCTTGGGCCGCTCGAGGTACC
TCTCTACGTCGACTGGATCCGGTACCAAGGTCGGGCAGGAA
Features (pLannotate 1.2.2; 7 found; start..end, strand, type, name):
      1..241     +  promoter       U6 promoter: RNA polymerase III promoter for human U6 snRNA
    270..345     +  misc_RNA       gRNA scaffold: guide RNA scaffold for the Streptococcus pyogenes CRISPR/Cas9 system
    474..1062    -  rep_origin     ori: high-copy-number ColE1/pMB1/pBR322/pUC origin of replication
   1233..2093    -  CDS            AmpR: β-lactamase; bla; confers resistance to ampicillin, carbenicillin, and related antibiotics
   2094..2198    -  promoter       AmpR promoter: bla
   2261..2501    +  promoter       U6 promoter: RNA polymerase III promoter for human U6 snRNA
   2530..2605    +  misc_RNA       gRNA scaffold: guide RNA scaffold for the Streptococcus pyogenes CRISPR/Cas9 system
