[The description below was written by a language model from this plasmid's Addgene catalogue record and pLannotate feature annotations shown in this document.]
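Description:
ATP1A1_G6_T804N_MTOR_E2419K_Dual_pegRNA is a compact (about 2.7 kb) mammalian CRISPR plasmid built on the pU6-pegRNA-GG-acceptor backbone and designed for prime editing in human cells. It is maintained in E. coli as a high-copy plasmid through a ColE1/pUC-type origin and is selected with ampicillin via the β-lactamase gene and its native bla promoter. It carries no mammalian selection marker and no editor protein, so the prime editor must be supplied from a separate construct.

The payload consists of two independent expression cassettes in the same orientation, each made up of a human U6 RNA polymerase III promoter followed by a spacer and the Streptococcus pyogenes Cas9 guide RNA scaffold. The short unannotated stretches downstream of each scaffold presumably hold the pegRNA 3′ extensions (reverse-transcription template and primer-binding site) that encode the intended edits. One pegRNA installs the T804N substitution in human ATP1A1, the edit that serves as the selectable event in the depositors' marker-free coselection scheme. The other introduces the hyperactivating E2419K mutation in MTOR. Because both pegRNAs are delivered together, enriching for cells carrying the ATP1A1 edit also enriches for cells edited at MTOR. The record notes that BsaI cloning sites are retained.

The vector derives from ATP1A1_G6_T804N_Dual_pegRNA and is intended as a positive control for coselection. For PE3-style editing, it is paired with a companion dual-sgRNA plasmid that provides the nicking guides for ATP1A1 and MTOR exon 53.
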