Addgene plasmid #178110: ATP1A1_G6_T804N_MTOR_E2419K_Dual_pegRNA
Purpose: Control vector for coselection for prime editing in human cells. Tandem expression of ATP1A1 T804N-G6 and MTOR-E2419K pegRNAs from two independent U6 promoters.
Depositing lab: Yannick Doyon. Depositing organization: Universite Laval. Publication: Marker-free co-selection for successive rounds of prime editing in human cells. Levesque S, Mayorga D, Fiset JP, Goupil C, Duringer A, Loiselle A, Bouchard E, Agudelo D, Doyon Y. Nat Commun. 2022 Oct 7;13(1):5909. doi: 10.1038/s41467-022-33669-z. PubMed 36207338.
Backbone
  Vector backbone: pU6-pegRNA-GG-acceptor
  Total vector size (bp): 2701
  Vector type: Mammalian Expression, CRISPR ; Prime editing
Growth in bacteria
  Bacterial resistance: Ampicillin, 100 μg/mL
  Growth temperature: 37°C
  Growth strain: DH5alpha
  Copy number: High Copy
Gene/Insert
  Gene/Insert name: ATP1A1 G6 T804N pegRNA + MTOR-E2419K pegRNA
  gRNA/shRNA sequence: GCAAACATTCCACTACCACT and GGACAGTGTCATGGCCGTGC
  Species: H. sapiens (human)
  Promoter: Tandem U6 promoters
  Cloning method: Restriction Enzyme; 5′ cloning site BsaI (not destroyed); 3′ cloning site BsaI (not destroyed)
  Sequencing primers: 5′ CAGGGTTATTGTCTCATGAGCGG; 3′ GGGAAACGCCTGGTATCTTT
Terms and licenses: Academic/Nonprofit Terms; Industry Terms: Not Available to Industry
Depositor comments: Control pegRNA vector derived from ATP1A1_G6_T804N_Dual_pegRNA. This vector can be used as a positive control for prime editing (PE3 in combination with ATP1A1_G8_MTOR_Nick_Exon-53_Dual_sgRNA) to co-target ATP1A1 (T804N) and MTOR to perform coselection for MTOR hyperactivating mutation E2419K. Please visit https://doi.org/10.1101/2021.11.02.464583 for bioRxiv preprint.
How to cite: ATP1A1_G6_T804N_MTOR_E2419K_Dual_pegRNA was a gift from Yannick Doyon (Addgene plasmid # 178110 ; http://n2t.net/addgene:178110 ; RRID:Addgene_178110)
